>Addgene plasmid #123614 | SECURE BE3(R33A)-P2A-EGFP (pJUL1085) | depositor full sequence | sequence record 235862 | SECURE BE3(R33A)-P2A-EGFP (pJUL1085) sequence 10768 bps
AGCGGCCGCACTCCTCAGGTGCAGGCTGCCTATCAGAAGGTGGTGGCTGGTGTGGCCAATGCCCTGGCTC
ACAAATACCACTGAGATCTTTTTCCCTCTGCCAAAAATTATGGGGACATCATGAAGCCCCTTGAGCATCT
GACTTCTGGCTAATAAAGGAAATTTATTTTCATTGCAATAGTGTGTTGGAATTTTTTGTGTCTCTCACTC
GGAAGGACATATGGGAGGGCAAATCATTTAAAACATCAGAATGAGTATTTGGTTTAGAGTTTGGCAACAT
ATGCCCATATGCTGGCTGCCATGAACAAAGGTTGGCTATAAAGAGGTCATCAGTATATGAAACAGCCCCC
TGCTGTCCATTCCTTATTCCATAGAAAAGCCTTGACTTGAGGTTAGATTTTTTTTATATTTTGTTTTGTG
TTATTTTTTTCTTTAACATCCCTAAAATTTTCCTTACATGTTTTACTAGCCAGATTTTTCCTCCTCTCCT
GACTACTCCCAGTCATAGCTGTCCCTCTTCTCTTATGGAGATCCCTCGACCTGCAGCCCAAGCTTGGCGT
AATCATGGTCATAGCTGTTTCCTGTGTGAAATTGTTATCCGCTCACAATTCCACACAACATACGAGCCGG
AAGCATAAAGTGTAAAGCCTGGGGTGCCTAATGAGTGAGCTAACTCACATTAATTGCGTTGCGCTCACTG
CCCGCTTTCCAGTCGGGAAACCTGTCGTGCCAGCGGATCCGCATCTCAATTAGTCAGCAACCATAGTCCC
GCCCCTAACTCCGCCCATCCCGCCCCTAACTCCGCCCAGTTCCGCCCATTCTCCGCCCCATGGCTGACTA
ATTTTTTTTATTTATGCAGAGGCCGAGGCCGCCTCGGCCTCTGAGCTATTCCAGAAGTAGTGAGGAGGCT
TTTTTGGAGGCCTAGGCTTTTGCAAAAAGCTAACTTGTTTATTGCAGCTTATAATGGTTACAAATAAAGC
AATAGCATCACAAATTTCACAAATAAAGCATTTTTTTCACTGCATTCTAGTTGTGGTTTGTCCAAACTCA
TCAATGTATCTTATCATGTCTGGATCCGCTGCATTAATGAATCGGCCAACGCGCGGGGAGAGGCGGTTTG
CGTATTGGGCGCTCTTCCGCTTCCTCGCTCACTGACTCGCTGCGCTCGGTCGTTCGGCTGCGGCGAGCGG
TATCAGCTCACTCAAAGGCGGTAATACGGTTATCCACAGAATCAGGGGATAACGCAGGAAAGAACATGTG
AGCAAAAGGCCAGCAAAAGGCCAGGAACCGTAAAAAGGCCGCGTTGCTGGCGTTTTTCCATAGGCTCCGC
CCCCCTGACGAGCATCACAAAAATCGACGCTCAAGTCAGAGGTGGCGAAACCCGACAGGACTATAAAGAT
ACCAGGCGTTTCCCCCTGGAAGCTCCCTCGTGCGCTCTCCTGTTCCGACCCTGCCGCTTACCGGATACCT
GTCCGCCTTTCTCCCTTCGGGAAGCGTGGCGCTTTCTCATAGCTCACGCTGTAGGTATCTCAGTTCGGTG
TAGGTCGTTCGCTCCAAGCTGGGCTGTGTGCACGAACCCCCCGTTCAGCCCGACCGCTGCGCCTTATCCG
GTAACTATCGTCTTGAGTCCAACCCGGTAAGACACGACTTATCGCCACTGGCAGCAGCCACTGGTAACAG
GATTAGCAGAGCGAGGTATGTAGGCGGTGCTACAGAGTTCTTGAAGTGGTGGCCTAACTACGGCTACACT
AGAAGAACAGTATTTGGTATCTGCGCTCTGCTGAAGCCAGTTACCTTCGGAAAAAGAGTTGGTAGCTCTT
GATCCGGCAAACAAACCACCGCTGGTAGCGGTGGTTTTTTTGTTTGCAAGCAGCAGATTACGCGCAGAAA
AAAAGGATCTCAAGAAGATCCTTTGATCTTTTCTACGGGGTCTGACGCTCAGTGGAACGAAAACTCACGT
TAAGGGATTTTGGTCATGAGATTATCAAAAAGGATCTTCACCTAGATCCTTTTAAATTAAAAATGAAGTT
TTAAATCAATCTAAAGTATATATGAGTAAACTTGGTCTGACAGTTACCAATGCTTAATCAGTGAGGCACC
TATCTCAGCGATCTGTCTATTTCGTTCATCCATAGTTGCCTGACTCCCCGTCGTGTAGATAACTACGATA
CGGGAGGGCTTACCATCTGGCCCCAGTGCTGCAATGATACCGCGAGACCCACGCTCACCGGCTCCAGATT
TATCAGCAATAAACCAGCCAGCCGGAAGGGCCGAGCGCAGAAGTGGTCCTGCAACTTTATCCGCCTCCAT
CCAGTCTATTAATTGTTGCCGGGAAGCTAGAGTAAGTAGTTCGCCAGTTAATAGTTTGCGCAACGTTGTT
GCCATTGCTACAGGCATCGTGGTGTCACGCTCGTCGTTTGGTATGGCTTCATTCAGCTCCGGTTCCCAAC
GATCAAGGCGAGTTACATGATCCCCCATGTTGTGCAAAAAAGCGGTTAGCTCCTTCGGTCCTCCGATCGT
TGTCAGAAGTAAGTTGGCCGCAGTGTTATCACTCATGGTTATGGCAGCACTGCATAATTCTCTTACTGTC
ATGCCATCCGTAAGATGCTTTTCTGTGACTGGTGAGTACTCAACCAAGTCATTCTGAGAATAGTGTATGC
GGCGACCGAGTTGCTCTTGCCCGGCGTCAATACGGGATAATACCGCGCCACATAGCAGAACTTTAAAAGT
GCTCATCATTGGAAAACGTTCTTCGGGGCGAAAACTCTCAAGGATCTTACCGCTGTTGAGATCCAGTTCG
ATGTAACCCACTCGTGCACCCAACTGATCTTCAGCATCTTTTACTTTCACCAGCGTTTCTGGGTGAGCAA
AAACAGGAAGGCAAAATGCCGCAAAAAAGGGAATAAGGGCGACACGGAAATGTTGAATACTCATACTCTT
CCTTTTTCAATATTATTGAAGCATTTATCAGGGTTATTGTCTCATGAGCGGATACATATTTGAATGTATT
TAGAAAAATAAACAAATAGGGGTTCCGCGCACATTTCCCCGAAAAGTGCCACCTGGGTCGACATTGATTA
TTGACTAGTTATTAATAGTAATCAATTACGGGGTCATTAGTTCATAGCCCATATATGGAGTTCCGCGTTA
CATAACTTACGGTAAATGGCCCGCCTGGCTGACCGCCCAACGACCCCCGCCCATTGACGTCAATAATGAC
GTATGTTCCCATAGTAACGCCAATAGGGACTTTCCATTGACGTCAATGGGTGGAGTATTTACGGTAAACT
GCCCACTTGGCAGTACATCAAGTGTATCATATGCCAAGTACGCCCCCTATTGACGTCAATGACGGTAAAT
GGCCCGCCTGGCATTATGCCCAGTACATGACCTTATGGGACTTTCCTACTTGGCAGTACATCTACGTATT
AGTCATCGCTATTACCATGGTCGAGGTGAGCCCCACGTTCTGCTTCACTCTCCCCATCTCCCCCCCCTCC
CCACCCCCAATTTTGTATTTATTTATTTTTTAATTATTTTGTGCAGCGATGGGGGCGGGGGGGGGGGGGG
GGCGCGCGCCAGGCGGGGCGGGGCGGGGCGAGGGGCGGGGCGGGGCGAGGCGGAGAGGTGCGGCGGCAGC
CAATCAGAGCGGCGCGCTCCGAAAGTTTCCTTTTATGGCGAGGCGGCGGCGGCGGCGGCCCTATAAAAAG
CGAAGCGCGCGGCGGGCGGGAGTCGCTGCGCGCTGCCTTCGCCCCGTGCCCCGCTCCGCCGCCGCCTCGC
GCCGCCCGCCCCGGCTCTGACTGACCGCGTTACTCCCACAGGTGAGCGGGCGGGACGGCCCTTCTCCTCC
GGGCTGTAATTAGCGCTTGGTTTAATGACGGCTTGTTTCTTTTCTGTGGCTGCGTGAAAGCCTTGAGGGG
CTCCGGGAGGGCCCTTTGTGCGGGGGGAGCGGCTCGGGGGGTGCGTGCGTGTGTGTGTGCGTGGGGAGCG
CCGCGTGCGGCTCCGCGCTGCCCGGCGGCTGTGAGCGCTGCGGGCGCGGCGCGGGGCTTTGTGCGCTCCG
CAGTGTGCGCGAGGGGAGCGCGGCCGGGGGCGGTGCCCCGCGGTGCGGGGGGGGCTGCGAGGGGAACAAA
GGCTGCGTGCGGGGTGTGTGCGTGGGGGGGTGAGCAGGGGGTGTGGGCGCGTCGGTCGGGCTGCAACCCC
CCCTGCACCCCCCTCCCCGAGTTGCTGAGCACGGCCCGGCTTCGGGTGCGGGGCTCCGTACGGGGCGTGG
CGCGGGGCTCGCCGTGCCGGGCGGGGGGTGGCGGCAGGTGGGGGTGCCGGGCGGGGCGGGGCCGCCTCGG
GCCGGGGAGGGCTCGGGGGAGGGGCGCGGCGGCCCCCGGAGCGCCGGCGGCTGTCGAGGCGCGGCGAGCC
GCAGCCATTGCCTTTTATGGTAATCGTGCGAGAGGGCGCAGGGACTTCCTTTGTCCCAAATCTGTGCGGA
GCCGAAATCTGGGAGGCGCCGCCGCACCCCCTCTAGCGGGCGCGGGGCGAAGCGGTGCGGCGCCGGCAGG
AAGGAAATGGGCGGGGAGGGCCTTCGTGCGTCGCCGCGCCGCCGTCCCCTTCTCCCTCTCCAGCCTCGGG
GCTGTCCGCGGGGGGACGGCTGCCTTCGGGGGGGACGGGGCAGGGCGGGGTTCGGCTTCTGGCGTGTGAC
CGGCGGCTCTAGAGCCTCTGCTAACCATGTTCATGCCTTCTTCTTTTTCCTACAGCTCCTGGGCAACGTG
CTGGTTATTGTGCTGTCTCATCATTTTGGCAAAGAATTCTGCAGTCGACGGTACCGCGGGCCCGGGATCC
ACCGGTCGCCACCATGAGCTCAGAGACTGGCCCAGTGGCTGTGGACCCCACATTGAGACGGCGGATCGAG
CCCCATGAGTTTGAGGTATTCTTCGATCCGAGAGAGCTCGCTAAGGAGACCTGCCTGCTTTACGAAATTA
ATTGGGGGGGCCGGCACTCCATTTGGCGACATACATCACAGAACACTAACAAGCACGTCGAAGTCAACTT
CATCGAGAAGTTCACGACAGAAAGATATTTCTGTCCGAACACAAGGTGCAGCATTACCTGGTTTCTCAGC
TGGAGCCCATGCGGCGAATGTAGTAGGGCCATCACTGAATTCCTGTCAAGGTATCCCCACGTCACTCTGT
TTATTTACATCGCAAGGCTGTACCACCACGCTGACCCCCGCAATCGACAAGGCCTGCGGGATTTGATCTC
TTCAGGTGTGACTATCCAAATTATGACTGAGCAGGAGTCAGGATACTGCTGGAGAAACTTTGTGAATTAT
AGCCCGAGTAATGAAGCCCACTGGCCTAGGTATCCCCATCTGTGGGTACGACTGTACGTTCTTGAACTGT
ACTGCATCATACTGGGCCTGCCTCCTTGTCTCAACATTCTGAGAAGGAAGCAGCCACAGCTGACATTCTT
TACCATCGCTCTTCAGTCTTGTCATTACCAGCGACTGCCCCCACACATTCTCTGGGCCACCGGGTTGAAA
AGCGGCAGCGAGACTCCCGGGACCTCAGAGTCCGCCACACCCGAAAGTGATAAAAAGTATTCTATTGGTT
TAGCCATCGGCACTAATTCCGTTGGATGGGCTGTCATAACCGATGAATACAAAGTACCTTCAAAGAAATT
TAAGGTGTTGGGGAACACAGACCGTCATTCGATTAAAAAGAATCTTATCGGTGCCCTCCTATTCGATAGT
GGCGAAACGGCAGAGGCGACTCGCCTGAAACGAACCGCTCGGAGAAGGTATACACGTCGCAAGAACCGAA
TATGTTACTTACAAGAAATTTTTAGCAATGAGATGGCCAAAGTTGACGATTCTTTCTTTCACCGTTTGGA
AGAGTCCTTCCTTGTCGAAGAGGACAAGAAACATGAACGGCACCCCATCTTTGGAAACATAGTAGATGAG
GTGGCATATCATGAAAAGTACCCAACGATTTATCACCTCAGAAAAAAGCTAGTTGACTCAACTGATAAAG
CGGACCTGAGGTTAATCTACTTGGCTCTTGCCCATATGATAAAGTTCCGTGGGCACTTTCTCATTGAGGG
TGATCTAAATCCGGACAACTCGGATGTCGACAAACTGTTCATCCAGTTAGTACAAACCTATAATCAGTTG
TTTGAAGAGAACCCTATAAATGCAAGTGGCGTGGATGCGAAGGCTATTCTTAGCGCCCGCCTCTCTAAAT
CCCGACGGCTAGAAAACCTGATCGCACAATTACCCGGAGAGAAGAAAAATGGGTTGTTCGGTAACCTTAT
AGCGCTCTCACTAGGCCTGACACCAAATTTTAAGTCGAACTTCGACTTAGCTGAAGATGCCAAATTGCAG
CTTAGTAAGGACACGTACGATGACGATCTCGACAATCTACTGGCACAAATTGGAGATCAGTATGCGGACT
TATTTTTGGCTGCCAAAAACCTTAGCGATGCAATCCTCCTATCTGACATACTGAGAGTTAATACTGAGAT
TACCAAGGCGCCGTTATCCGCTTCAATGATCAAAAGGTACGATGAACATCACCAAGACTTGACACTTCTC
AAGGCCCTAGTCCGTCAGCAACTGCCTGAGAAATATAAGGAAATATTCTTTGATCAGTCGAAAAACGGGT
ACGCAGGTTATATTGACGGCGGAGCGAGTCAAGAGGAATTCTACAAGTTTATCAAACCCATATTAGAGAA
GATGGATGGGACGGAAGAGTTGCTTGTAAAACTCAATCGCGAAGATCTACTGCGAAAGCAGCGGACTTTC
GACAACGGTAGCATTCCACATCAAATCCACTTAGGCGAATTGCATGCTATACTTAGAAGGCAGGAGGATT
TTTATCCGTTCCTCAAAGACAATCGTGAAAAGATTGAGAAAATCCTAACCTTTCGCATACCTTACTATGT
GGGACCCCTGGCCCGAGGGAACTCTCGGTTCGCATGGATGACAAGAAAGTCCGAAGAAACGATTACTCCA
TGGAATTTTGAGGAAGTTGTCGATAAAGGTGCGTCAGCTCAATCGTTCATCGAGAGGATGACCAACTTTG
ACAAGAATTTACCGAACGAAAAAGTATTGCCTAAGCACAGTTTACTTTACGAGTATTTCACAGTGTACAA
TGAACTCACGAAAGTTAAGTATGTCACTGAGGGCATGCGTAAACCCGCCTTTCTAAGCGGAGAACAGAAG
AAAGCAATAGTAGATCTGTTATTCAAGACCAACCGCAAAGTGACAGTTAAGCAATTGAAAGAGGACTACT
TTAAGAAAATTGAATGCTTCGATTCTGTCGAGATCTCCGGGGTAGAAGATCGATTTAATGCGTCACTTGG
TACGTATCATGACCTCCTAAAGATAATTAAAGATAAGGACTTCCTGGATAACGAAGAGAATGAAGATATC
TTAGAAGATATAGTGTTGACTCTTACCCTCTTTGAAGATCGGGAAATGATTGAGGAAAGACTAAAAACAT
ACGCTCACCTGTTCGACGATAAGGTTATGAAACAGTTAAAGAGGCGTCGCTATACGGGCTGGGGACGATT
GTCGCGGAAACTTATCAACGGGATAAGAGACAAGCAAAGTGGTAAAACTATTCTCGATTTTCTAAAGAGC
GACGGCTTCGCCAATAGGAACTTTATGCAGCTGATCCATGATGACTCTTTAACCTTCAAAGAGGATATAC
AAAAGGCACAGGTTTCCGGACAAGGGGACTCATTGCACGAACATATTGCGAATCTTGCTGGTTCGCCAGC
CATCAAAAAGGGCATACTCCAGACAGTCAAAGTAGTGGATGAGCTAGTTAAGGTCATGGGACGTCACAAA
CCGGAAAACATTGTAATCGAGATGGCACGCGAAAATCAAACGACTCAGAAGGGGCAAAAAAACAGTCGAG
AGCGGATGAAGAGAATAGAAGAGGGTATTAAAGAACTGGGCAGCCAGATCTTAAAGGAGCATCCTGTGGA
AAATACCCAATTGCAGAACGAGAAACTTTACCTCTATTACCTACAAAATGGAAGGGACATGTATGTTGAT
CAGGAACTGGACATAAACCGTTTATCTGATTACGACGTCGATCACATTGTACCCCAATCCTTTTTGAAGG
ACGATTCAATCGACAATAAAGTGCTTACACGCTCGGATAAGAACCGAGGGAAAAGTGACAATGTTCCAAG
CGAGGAAGTCGTAAAGAAAATGAAGAACTATTGGCGGCAGCTCCTAAATGCGAAACTGATAACGCAAAGA
AAGTTCGATAACTTAACTAAAGCTGAGAGGGGTGGCTTGTCTGAACTTGACAAGGCCGGATTTATTAAAC
GTCAGCTCGTGGAAACCCGCCAAATCACAAAGCATGTTGCACAGATACTAGATTCCCGAATGAATACGAA
ATACGACGAGAACGATAAGCTGATTCGGGAAGTCAAAGTAATCACTTTAAAGTCAAAATTGGTGTCGGAC
TTCAGAAAGGATTTTCAATTCTATAAAGTTAGGGAGATAAATAACTACCACCATGCGCACGACGCTTATC
TTAATGCCGTCGTAGGGACCGCACTCATTAAGAAATACCCGAAGCTAGAAAGTGAGTTTGTGTATGGTGA
TTACAAAGTTTATGACGTCCGTAAGATGATCGCGAAAAGCGAACAGGAGATAGGCAAGGCTACAGCCAAA
TACTTCTTTTATTCTAACATTATGAATTTCTTTAAGACGGAAATCACTCTGGCAAACGGAGAGATACGCA
AACGACCTTTAATTGAAACCAATGGGGAGACAGGTGAAATCGTATGGGATAAGGGCCGGGACTTCGCGAC
GGTGAGAAAAGTTTTGTCCATGCCCCAAGTCAACATAGTAAAGAAAACTGAGGTGCAGACCGGAGGGTTT
TCAAAGGAATCGATTCTTCCAAAAAGGAATAGTGATAAGCTCATCGCTCGTAAAAAGGACTGGGACCCGA
AAAAGTACGGTGGCTTCGATAGCCCTACAGTTGCCTATTCTGTCCTAGTAGTGGCAAAAGTTGAGAAGGG
AAAATCCAAGAAACTGAAGTCAGTCAAAGAATTATTGGGGATAACGATTATGGAGCGCTCGTCTTTTGAA
AAGAACCCCATCGACTTCCTTGAGGCGAAAGGTTACAAGGAAGTAAAAAAGGATCTCATAATTAAACTAC
CAAAGTATAGTCTGTTTGAGTTAGAAAATGGCCGAAAACGGATGTTGGCTAGCGCCGGAGAGCTTCAAAA
GGGGAACGAACTCGCACTACCGTCTAAATACGTGAATTTCCTGTATTTAGCGTCCCATTACGAGAAGTTG
AAAGGTTCACCTGAAGATAACGAACAGAAGCAACTTTTTGTTGAGCAGCACAAACATTATCTCGACGAAA
TCATAGAGCAAATTTCGGAATTCAGTAAGAGAGTCATCCTAGCTGATGCCAATCTGGACAAAGTATTAAG
CGCATACAACAAGCACAGGGATAAACCCATACGTGAGCAGGCGGAAAATATTATCCATTTGTTTACTCTT
ACCAACCTCGGCGCTCCAGCCGCATTCAAGTATTTTGACACAACGATAGATCGCAAACGATACACTTCTA
CCAAGGAGGTGCTAGACGCGACACTGATTCACCAATCCATCACGGGATTATATGAAACTCGGATAGATTT
GTCACAGCTTGGGGGTGACTCTGGTGGTTCTACTAATCTGTCAGATATTATTGAAAAGGAGACCGGTAAG
CAACTGGTTATCCAGGAATCCATCCTCATGCTCCCAGAGGAGGTGGAAGAAGTCATTGGGAACAAGCCGG
AAAGCGATATACTCGTGCACACCGCCTACGACGAGAGCACCGACGAGAATGTCATGCTTCTGACTAGCGA
CGCCCCTGAATACAAGCCTTGGGCTCTGGTCATACAGGATAGCAACGGTGAGAACAAGATTAAGATGCTC
TCTGGTGGTTCTCCCAAGAAGAAGAGGAAAGTCGGAGGCGGTGGAAGCGGCGCAACAAACTTCTCTCTGC
TGAAACAAGCCGGAGATGTCGAAGAGAATCCTGGACCGATGGTGAGCAAGGGCGAGGAGCTGTTCACCGG
GGTGGTGCCCATCCTGGTCGAGCTGGACGGCGACGTAAACGGCCACAAGTTCAGCGTGTCCGGCGAGGGC
GAGGGCGATGCCACCTACGGCAAGCTGACCCTGAAGTTCATCTGCACCACCGGCAAGCTGCCCGTGCCCT
GGCCCACCCTCGTGACCACCCTGACCTACGGCGTGCAGTGCTTCAGCCGCTACCCCGACCACATGAAGCA
GCACGACTTCTTCAAGTCCGCCATGCCCGAAGGCTACGTCCAGGAGCGCACCATCTTCTTCAAGGACGAC
GGCAACTACAAGACCCGCGCCGAGGTGAAGTTCGAGGGCGACACCCTGGTGAACCGCATCGAGCTGAAGG
GCATCGACTTCAAGGAGGACGGCAACATCCTGGGGCACAAGCTGGAGTACAACTACAACAGCCACAACGT
CTATATCATGGCCGACAAGCAGAAGAACGGCATCAAGGTGAACTTCAAGATCCGCCACAACATCGAGGAC
GGCAGCGTGCAGCTCGCCGACCACTACCAGCAGAACACCCCCATCGGCGACGGCCCCGTGCTGCTGCCCG
ACAACCACTACCTGAGCACCCAGTCCGCCCTGAGCAAAGACCCCAACGAGAAGCGCGATCACATGGTCCT
GCTGGAGTTCGTGACCGCCGCCGGGATCACTCTCGGCATGGACGAGCTGTACAAGTGA
Features (pLannotate 1.2.2; 22 found; start..end, strand, type, name):
     10..81      +  CDS            HBB (fragment): HBB_PONPY - Experimental evidence at transcript level: Swiss-Prot protein existence level 2. Involved in oxygen transport from the lung to the various peripheral tissues. From Pongo pygmaeus (Bornean orangutan).
    152..207     +  polyA_signal   β-globin poly(A) signal: rabbit β-globin polyadenylation signal (Gil and Proudfoot, 1987)
    590..612     -  protein_bind   lac operator (fragment): The lac repressor binds to the lac operator to inhibit transcription in E. coli. This inhibition can be relieved by adding lactose or isopropyl-β-D-thiogalactopyranoside (IPTG). lac repressor encoded by lacI
    616..646     -  promoter       lac promoter: promoter for the E. coli lac operon
    661..682     -  protein_bind   CAP binding site: CAP binding activates transcription in the presence of cAMP. E. coli catabolite activator protein
    695..734     -  CDS            lacI (fragment): lac repressor; lacI; The lac repressor binds to the lac operator to inhibit transcription in E. coli. This inhibition can be relieved by adding lactose or isopropyl-β-D-thiogalactopyranoside (IPTG).
    741..763     +  promoter       SV40 promoter (fragment): SV40 enhancer and early promoter
    787..922     +  rep_origin     SV40 ori: SV40 origin of replication
    942..1076    +  polyA_signal   SV40 poly(A) signal: SV40 polyadenylation signal
   1078..1132    -  CDS            lacI (fragment): lac repressor; lacI; The lac repressor binds to the lac operator to inhibit transcription in E. coli. This inhibition can be relieved by adding lactose or isopropyl-β-D-thiogalactopyranoside (IPTG).
   1315..1903    -  rep_origin     ori: high-copy-number ColE1/pMB1/pBR322/pUC origin of replication
   2074..2934    -  CDS            AmpR: β-lactamase; bla; confers resistance to ampicillin, carbenicillin, and related antibiotics
   2935..3039    -  promoter       AmpR promoter: bla
   3070..3449    +  enhancer       CMV enhancer: human cytomegalovirus immediate early enhancer
   3451..3728    +  promoter       chicken β-actin promoter: No description available
   3729..4745    +  intron         chimeric intron: chimera between introns from chicken β-actin and rabbit β-globin
   4794..4830    +  misc_feature   MCS (fragment): multiple cloning site
   4844..5530    +  CDS            Apobec1: ABEC1_RAT - Experimental evidence at protein level: Swiss-Prot protein existence level 1. Catalytic component of the apolipoprotein B mRNA editing enzyme complex which is responsible for the postranscriptional editing of a CAA codon for Gln to a UAA codon for stop in the APOB mRNA. May also play a role in the epigenetic regulation of gene expression by participating in DNA demethylation. From Rattus norvegicus (Rat).
   5531..5578    +  CDS            ABE(7.10) (fragment): adenine base editor comprising wild-type E. coli TadA fused to the evolved TadA*(7.10) mutant (Gaudelli et al., 2017)
   5579..9679    +  CDS            Cas9 VQR: Streptococcus pyogenes Cas9 endonuclease with the D1135V/R1335Q/T1337R mutations has an altered recognition specificity for the protospacer adjacent motif (PAM) (Kleinstiver et al., 2015)
   9692..9940    +  CDS            UGI: UNGI_BPPB2 - Experimental evidence at protein level: Swiss-Prot protein existence level 1. This protein binds specifically and reversibly to the host uracil-DNA glycosylase, preventing removal of uracil residues from PBS2 DNA by the host uracil-excision repair system. From Bacillus phage PBS2 (Bacteriophage PBS2).
  10049..10765   +  CDS            EGFP: EGFP is a basic (constitutively fluorescent) green fluorescent protein published in 1996, derived from Aequorea victoria. It is reported to be a rapidly-maturing weak dimer with moderate acid sensitivity.
