>Addgene plasmid #123614 | SECURE BE3(R33A)-P2A-EGFP (pJUL1085) | addgene full sequence | sequence record 239342 | Addgene NGS Result
AGCGGCCGCACTCCTCAGGTGCAGGCTGCCTATCAGAAGGTGGTGGCTGGTGTGGCCAATGCCCTGGCTC
ACAAATACCACTGAGATCTTTTTCCCTCTGCCAAAAATTATGGGGACATCATGAAGCCCCTTGAGCATCT
GACTTCTGGCTAATAAAGGAAATTTATTTTCATTGCAATAGTGTGTTGGAATTTTTTGTGTCTCTCACTC
GGAAGGACATATGGGAGGGCAAATCATTTAAAACATCAGAATGAGTATTTGGTTTAGAGTTTGGCAACAT
ATGCCCATATGCTGGCTGCCATGAACAAAGGTTGGCTATAAAGAGGTCATCAGTATATGAAACAGCCCCC
TGCTGTCCATTCCTTATTCCATAGAAAAGCCTTGACTTGAGGTTAGATTTTTTTTATATTTTGTTTTGTG
TTATTTTTTTCTTTAACATCCCTAAAATTTTCCTTACATGTTTTACTAGCCAGATTTTTCCTCCTCTCCT
GACTACTCCCAGTCATAGCTGTCCCTCTTCTCTTATGGAGATCCCTCGACCTGCAGCCCAAGCTTGGCGT
AATCATGGTCATAGCTGTTTCCTGTGTGAAATTGTTATCCGCTCACAATTCCACACAACATACGAGCCGG
AAGCATAAAGTGTAAAGCCTGGGGTGCCTAATGAGTGAGCTAACTCACATTAATTGCGTTGCGCTCACTG
CCCGCTTTCCAGTCGGGAAACCTGTCGTGCCAGCGGATCCGCATCTCAATTAGTCAGCAACCATAGTCCC
GCCCCTAACTCCGCCCATCCCGCCCCTAACTCCGCCCAGTTCCGCCCATTCTCCGCCCCATGGCTGACTA
ATTTTTTTTATTTATGCAGAGGCCGAGGCCGCCTCGGCCTCTGAGCTATTCCAGAAGTAGTGAGGAGGCT
TTTTTGGAGGCCTAGGCTTTTGCAAAAAGCTAACTTGTTTATTGCAGCTTATAATGGTTACAAATAAAGC
AATAGCATCACAAATTTCACAAATAAAGCATTTTTTTCACTGCATTCTAGTTGTGGTTTGTCCAAACTCA
TCAATGTATCTTATCATGTCTGGATCCGCTGCATTAATGAATCGGCCAACGCGCGGGGAGAGGCGGTTTG
CGTATTGGGCGCTCTTCCGCTTCCTCGCTCACTGACTCGCTGCGCTCGGTCGTTCGGCTGCGGCGAGCGG
TATCAGCTCACTCAAAGGCGGTAATACGGTTATCCACAGAATCAGGGGATAACGCAGGAAAGAACATGTG
AGCAAAAGGCCAGCAAAAGGCCAGGAACCGTAAAAAGGCCGCGTTGCTGGCGTTTTTCCATAGGCTCCGC
CCCCCTGACGAGCATCACAAAAATCGACGCTCAAGTCAGAGGTGGCGAAACCCGACAGGACTATAAAGAT
ACCAGGCGTTTCCCCCTGGAAGCTCCCTCGTGCGCTCTCCTGTTCCGACCCTGCCGCTTACCGGATACCT
GTCCGCCTTTCTCCCTTCGGGAAGCGTGGCGCTTTCTCATAGCTCACGCTGTAGGTATCTCAGTTCGGTG
TAGGTCGTTCGCTCCAAGCTGGGCTGTGTGCACGAACCCCCCGTTCAGCCCGACCGCTGCGCCTTATCCG
GTAACTATCGTCTTGAGTCCAACCCGGTAAGACACGACTTATCGCCACTGGCAGCAGCCACTGGTAACAG
GATTAGCAGAGCGAGGTATGTAGGCGGTGCTACAGAGTTCTTGAAGTGGTGGCCTAACTACGGCTACACT
AGAAGAACAGTATTTGGTATCTGCGCTCTGCTGAAGCCAGTTACCTTCGGAAAAAGAGTTGGTAGCTCTT
GATCCGGCAAACAAACCACCGCTGGTAGCGGTGGTTTTTTTGTTTGCAAGCAGCAGATTACGCGCAGAAA
AAAAGGATCTCAAGAAGATCCTTTGATCTTTTCTACGGGGTCTGACGCTCAGTGGAACGAAAACTCACGT
TAAGGGATTTTGGTCATGAGATTATCAAAAAGGATCTTCACCTAGATCCTTTTAAATTAAAAATGAAGTT
TTAAATCAATCTAAAGTATATATGAGTAAACTTGGTCTGACAGTTACCAATGCTTAATCAGTGAGGCACC
TATCTCAGCGATCTGTCTATTTCGTTCATCCATAGTTGCCTGACTCCCCGTCGTGTAGATAACTACGATA
CGGGAGGGCTTACCATCTGGCCCCAGTGCTGCAATGATACCGCGAGACCCACGCTCACCGGCTCCAGATT
TATCAGCAATAAACCAGCCAGCCGGAAGGGCCGAGCGCAGAAGTGGTCCTGCAACTTTATCCGCCTCCAT
CCAGTCTATTAATTGTTGCCGGGAAGCTAGAGTAAGTAGTTCGCCAGTTAATAGTTTGCGCAACGTTGTT
GCCATTGCTACAGGCATCGTGGTGTCACGCTCGTCGTTTGGTATGGCTTCATTCAGCTCCGGTTCCCAAC
GATCAAGGCGAGTTACATGATCCCCCATGTTGTGCAAAAAAGCGGTTAGCTCCTTCGGTCCTCCGATCGT
TGTCAGAAGTAAGTTGGCCGCAGTGTTATCACTCATGGTTATGGCAGCACTGCATAATTCTCTTACTGTC
ATGCCATCCGTAAGATGCTTTTCTGTGACTGGTGAGTACTCAACCAAGTCATTCTGAGAATAGTGTATGC
GGCGACCGAGTTGCTCTTGCCCGGCGTCAATACGGGATAATACCGCGCCACATAGCAGAACTTTAAAAGT
GCTCATCATTGGAAAACGTTCTTCGGGGCGAAAACTCTCAAGGATCTTACCGCTGTTGAGATCCAGTTCG
ATGTAACCCACTCGTGCACCCAACTGATCTTCAGCATCTTTTACTTTCACCAGCGTTTCTGGGTGAGCAA
AAACAGGAAGGCAAAATGCCGCAAAAAAGGGAATAAGGGCGACACGGAAATGTTGAATACTCATACTCTT
CCTTTTTCAATATTATTGAAGCATTTATCAGGGTTATTGTCTCATGAGCGGATACATATTTGAATGTATT
TAGAAAAATAAACAAATAGGGGTTCCGCGCACATTTCCCCGAAAAGTGCCACCTGGGTCGACATTGATTA
TTGACTAGTTATTAATAGTAATCAATTACGGGGTCATTAGTTCATAGCCCATATATGGAGTTCCGCGTTA
CATAACTTACGGTAAATGGCCCGCCTGGCTGACCGCCCAACGACCCCCGCCCATTGACGTCAATAATGAC
GTATGTTCCCATAGTAACGCCAATAGGGACTTTCCATTGACGTCAATGGGTGGAGTATTTACGGTAAACT
GCCCACTTGGCAGTACATCAAGTGTATCATATGCCAAGTACGCCCCCTATTGACGTCAATGACGGTAAAT
GGCCCGCCTGGCATTATGCCCAGTACATGACCTTATGGGACTTTCCTACTTGGCAGTACATCTACGTATT
AGTCATCGCTATTACCATGGTCGAGGTGAGCCCCACGTTCTGCTTCACTCTCCCCATCTCCCCCCCCTCC
CCACCCCCAATTTTGTATTTATTTATTTTTTAATTATTTTGTGCAGCGATGGGGGCGGGGGGGGGGGGGG
GGCGCGCGCCRGGSGGGGSGGGGGGGGGGGGGGGGGGGGGGGGGGSGGGGCGGAGAGGTGCGGCGGCAGC
CAATCAGAGCGGCGCGCTCCGAAAGTTTCCTTTTATGGCGAGGCGGCGGCGGCGGCGGCCCTATAAAAAG
CGAAGCGCGCGGCGGGCGGGAGTCGCTGCGCGCTGCCTTCGCCCCGTGCCCCGCTCCGCCGCCGCCTCGC
GCCGCCCGCCCCGGCTCTGACTGACCGCGTTACTCCCACAGGTGAGCGGGCGGGACGGCCCTTCTCCTCC
GGGCTGTAATTAGCGCTTGGTTTAATGACGGCTTGTTTCTTTTCTGTGGCTGCGTGAAAGCCTTGAGGGG
CTCCGGGAGGGCCCTTTGTGCGGGGGGAGCGGCTCGGGGGGTGCGTGCGTGTGTGTGTGCGTGGGGAGCG
CCGCGTGCGGCTCCGCGCTGCCCGGCGGCTGTGAGCGCTGCGGGCGCGGCGCGGGGCTTTGTGCGCTCCG
CAGTGTGCGCGAGGGGAGCGCGGCCGGGGGCGGTGCCCCGCGGTGCGGGGGGGGCTGCGAGGGGAACAAA
GGCTGCGTGCGGGGTGTGTGCGTGGGGGGGTGAGCAGGGGGTGTGGGCGCGTCGGTCGGGCTGCAACCCC
CCCTGCACCCCCCTCCCCGAGTTGCTGAGCACGGCCCGGCTTCGGGTGCGGGGCTCCGTACGGGGCGTGG
CGCGGGGCTCGCCGTGCCGGGCGGGGGGTGGCGGCAGGTGGGGGTGCCGGGCGGGGCGGGGCCGCCTCGG
GCCGGGGAGGGCTCGGGGGAGGGGCGCGGCGGCCCCCGGAGCGCCGGCGGCTGTCGAGGCGCGGCGAGCC
GCAGCCATTGCCTTTTATGGTAATCGTGCGAGAGGGCGCAGGGACTTCCTTTGTCCCAAATCTGTGCGGA
GCCGAAATCTGGGAGGCGCCGCCGCACCCCCTCTAGCGGGCGCGGGGCGAAGCGGTGCGGCGCCGGCAGG
AAGGAAATGGGCGGGGAGGGCCTTCGTGCGTCGCCGCGCCGCCGTCCCCTTCTCCCTCTCCAGCCTCGGG
GCTGTCCGCGGGGGGACGGCTGCCTTCGGGGGGGACGGGGCAGGGCGGGGTTCGGCTTCTGGCGTGTGAC
CGGCGGCTCTAGAGCCTCTGCTAACCATGTTCATGCCTTCTTCTTTTTCCTACAGCTCCTGGGCAACGTG
CTGGTTATTGTGCTGTCTCATCATTTTGGCAAAGAATTCTGCAGTCGACGGTACCGCGGGCCCGGGATCC
ACCGGTCGCCACCATGAGCTCAGAGACTGGCCCAGTGGCTGTGGACCCCACATTGAGACGGCGGATCGAG
CCCCATGAGTTTGAGGTATTCTTCGATCCGAGAGAGCTCGCTAAGGAGACCTGCCTGCTTTACGAAATTA
ATTGGGGGGGCCGGCACTCCATTTGGCGACATACATCACAGAACACTAACAAGCACGTCGAAGTCAACTT
CATCGAGAAGTTCACGACAGAAAGATATTTCTGTCCGAACACAAGGTGCAGCATTACCTGGTTTCTCAGC
TGGAGCCCATGCGGCGAATGTAGTAGGGCCATCACTGAATTCCTGTCAAGGTATCCCCACGTCACTCTGT
TTATTTACATCGCAAGGCTGTACCACCACGCTGACCCCCGCAATCGACAAGGCCTGCGGGATTTGATCTC
TTCAGGTGTGACTATCCAAATTATGACTGAGCAGGAGTCAGGATACTGCTGGAGAAACTTTGTGAATTAT
AGCCCGAGTAATGAAGCCCACTGGCCTAGGTATCCCCATCTGTGGGTACGACTGTACGTTCTTGAACTGT
ACTGCATCATACTGGGCCTGCCTCCTTGTCTCAACATTCTGAGAAGGAAGCAGCCACAGCTGACATTCTT
TACCATCGCTCTTCAGTCTTGTCATTACCAGCGACTGCCCCCACACATTCTCTGGGCCACCGGGTTGAAA
AGCGGCAGCGAGACTCCCGGGACCTCAGAGTCCGCCACACCCGAAAGTGATAAAAAGTATTCTATTGGTT
TAGCCATCGGCACTAATTCCGTTGGATGGGCTGTCATAACCGATGAATACAAAGTACCTTCAAAGAAATT
TAAGGTGTTGGGGAACACAGACCGTCATTCGATTAAAAAGAATCTTATCGGTGCCCTCCTATTCGATAGT
GGCGAAACGGCAGAGGCGACTCGCCTGAAACGAACCGCTCGGAGAAGGTATACACGTCGCAAGAACCGAA
TATGTTACTTACAAGAAATTTTTAGCAATGAGATGGCCAAAGTTGACGATTCTTTCTTTCACCGTTTGGA
AGAGTCCTTCCTTGTCGAAGAGGACAAGAAACATGAACGGCACCCCATCTTTGGAAACATAGTAGATGAG
GTGGCATATCATGAAAAGTACCCAACGATTTATCACCTCAGAAAAAAGCTAGTTGACTCAACTGATAAAG
CGGACCTGAGGTTAATCTACTTGGCTCTTGCCCATATGATAAAGTTCCGTGGGCACTTTCTCATTGAGGG
TGATCTAAATCCGGACAACTCGGATGTCGACAAACTGTTCATCCAGTTAGTACAAACCTATAATCAGTTG
TTTGAAGAGAACCCTATAAATGCAAGTGGCGTGGATGCGAAGGCTATTCTTAGCGCCCGCCTCTCTAAAT
CCCGACGGCTAGAAAACCTGATCGCACAATTACCCGGAGAGAAGAAAAATGGGTTGTTCGGTAACCTTAT
AGCGCTCTCACTAGGCCTGACACCAAATTTTAAGTCGAACTTCGACTTAGCTGAAGATGCCAAATTGCAG
CTTAGTAAGGACACGTACGATGACGATCTCGACAATCTACTGGCACAAATTGGAGATCAGTATGCGGACT
TATTTTTGGCTGCCAAAAACCTTAGCGATGCAATCCTCCTATCTGACATACTGAGAGTTAATACTGAGAT
TACCAAGGCGCCGTTATCCGCTTCAATGATCAAAAGGTACGATGAACATCACCAAGACTTGACACTTCTC
AAGGCCCTAGTCCGTCAGCAACTGCCTGAGAAATATAAGGAAATATTCTTTGATCAGTCGAAAAACGGGT
ACGCAGGTTATATTGACGGCGGAGCGAGTCAAGAGGAATTCTACAAGTTTATCAAACCCATATTAGAGAA
GATGGATGGGACGGAAGAGTTGCTTGTAAAACTCAATCGCGAAGATCTACTGCGAAAGCAGCGGACTTTC
GACAACGGTAGCATTCCACATCAAATCCACTTAGGCGAATTGCATGCTATACTTAGAAGGCAGGAGGATT
TTTATCCGTTCCTCAAAGACAATCGTGAAAAGATTGAGAAAATCCTAACCTTTCGCATACCTTACTATGT
GGGACCCCTGGCCCGAGGGAACTCTCGGTTCGCATGGATGACAAGAAAGTCCGAAGAAACGATTACTCCA
TGGAATTTTGAGGAAGTTGTCGATAAAGGTGCGTCAGCTCAATCGTTCATCGAGAGGATGACCAACTTTG
ACAAGAATTTACCGAACGAAAAAGTATTGCCTAAGCACAGTTTACTTTACGAGTATTTCACAGTGTACAA
TGAACTCACGAAAGTTAAGTATGTCACTGAGGGCATGCGTAAACCCGCCTTTCTAAGCGGAGAACAGAAG
AAAGCAATAGTAGATCTGTTATTCAAGACCAACCGCAAAGTGACAGTTAAGCAATTGAAAGAGGACTACT
TTAAGAAAATTGAATGCTTCGATTCTGTCGAGATCTCCGGGGTAGAAGATCGATTTAATGCGTCACTTGG
TACGTATCATGACCTCCTAAAGATAATTAAAGATAAGGACTTCCTGGATAACGAAGAGAATGAAGATATC
TTAGAAGATATAGTGTTGACTCTTACCCTCTTTGAAGATCGGGAAATGATTGAGGAAAGACTAAAAACAT
ACGCTCACCTGTTCGACGATAAGGTTATGAAACAGTTAAAGAGGCGTCGCTATACGGGCTGGGGACGATT
GTCGCGGAAACTTATCAACGGGATAAGAGACAAGCAAAGTGGTAAAACTATTCTCGATTTTCTAAAGAGC
GACGGCTTCGCCAATAGGAACTTTATGCAGCTGATCCATGATGACTCTTTAACCTTCAAAGAGGATATAC
AAAAGGCACAGGTTTCCGGACAAGGGGACTCATTGCACGAACATATTGCGAATCTTGCTGGTTCGCCAGC
CATCAAAAAGGGCATACTCCAGACAGTCAAAGTAGTGGATGAGCTAGTTAAGGTCATGGGACGTCACAAA
CCGGAAAACATTGTAATCGAGATGGCACGCGAAAATCAAACGACTCAGAAGGGGCAAAAAAACAGTCGAG
AGCGGATGAAGAGAATAGAAGAGGGTATTAAAGAACTGGGCAGCCAGATCTTAAAGGAGCATCCTGTGGA
AAATACCCAATTGCAGAACGAGAAACTTTACCTCTATTACCTACAAAATGGAAGGGACATGTATGTTGAT
CAGGAACTGGACATAAACCGTTTATCTGATTACGACGTCGATCACATTGTACCCCAATCCTTTTTGAAGG
ACGATTCAATCGACAATAAAGTGCTTACACGCTCGGATAAGAACCGAGGGAAAAGTGACAATGTTCCAAG
CGAGGAAGTCGTAAAGAAAATGAAGAACTATTGGCGGCAGCTCCTAAATGCGAAACTGATAACGCAAAGA
AAGTTCGATAACTTAACTAAAGCTGAGAGGGGTGGCTTGTCTGAACTTGACAAGGCCGGATTTATTAAAC
GTCAGCTCGTGGAAACCCGCCAAATCACAAAGCATGTTGCACAGATACTAGATTCCCGAATGAATACGAA
ATACGACGAGAACGATAAGCTGATTCGGGAAGTCAAAGTAATCACTTTAAAGTCAAAATTGGTGTCGGAC
TTCAGAAAGGATTTTCAATTCTATAAAGTTAGGGAGATAAATAACTACCACCATGCGCACGACGCTTATC
TTAATGCCGTCGTAGGGACCGCACTCATTAAGAAATACCCGAAGCTAGAAAGTGAGTTTGTGTATGGTGA
TTACAAAGTTTATGACGTCCGTAAGATGATCGCGAAAAGCGAACAGGAGATAGGCAAGGCTACAGCCAAA
TACTTCTTTTATTCTAACATTATGAATTTCTTTAAGACGGAAATCACTCTGGCAAACGGAGAGATACGCA
AACGACCTTTAATTGAAACCAATGGGGAGACAGGTGAAATCGTATGGGATAAGGGCCGGGACTTCGCGAC
GGTGAGAAAAGTTTTGTCCATGCCCCAAGTCAACATAGTAAAGAAAACTGAGGTGCAGACCGGAGGGTTT
TCAAAGGAATCGATTCTTCCAAAAAGGAATAGTGATAAGCTCATCGCTCGTAAAAAGGACTGGGACCCGA
AAAAGTACGGTGGCTTCGATAGCCCTACAGTTGCCTATTCTGTCCTAGTAGTGGCAAAAGTTGAGAAGGG
AAAATCCAAGAAACTGAAGTCAGTCAAAGAATTATTGGGGATAACGATTATGGAGCGCTCGTCTTTTGAA
AAGAACCCCATCGACTTCCTTGAGGCGAAAGGTTACAAGGAAGTAAAAAAGGATCTCATAATTAAACTAC
CAAAGTATAGTCTGTTTGAGTTAGAAAATGGCCGAAAACGGATGTTGGCTAGCGCCGGAGAGCTTCAAAA
GGGGAACGAACTCGCACTACCGTCTAAATACGTGAATTTCCTGTATTTAGCGTCCCATTACGAGAAGTTG
AAAGGTTCACCTGAAGATAACGAACAGAAGCAACTTTTTGTTGAGCAGCACAAACATTATCTCGACGAAA
TCATAGAGCAAATTTCGGAATTCAGTAAGAGAGTCATCCTAGCTGATGCCAATCTGGACAAAGTATTAAG
CGCATACAACAAGCACAGGGATAAACCCATACGTGAGCAGGCGGAAAATATTATCCATTTGTTTACTCTT
ACCAACCTCGGCGCTCCAGCCGCATTCAAGTATTTTGACACAACGATAGATCGCAAACGATACACTTCTA
CCAAGGAGGTGCTAGACGCGACACTGATTCACCAATCCATCACGGGATTATATGAAACTCGGATAGATTT
GTCACAGCTTGGGGGTGACTCTGGTGGTTCTACTAATCTGTCAGATATTATTGAAAAGGAGACCGGTAAG
CAACTGGTTATCCAGGAATCCATCCTCATGCTCCCAGAGGAGGTGGAAGAAGTCATTGGGAACAAGCCGG
AAAGCGATATACTCGTGCACACCGCCTACGACGAGAGCACCGACGAGAATGTCATGCTTCTGACTAGCGA
CGCCCCTGAATACAAGCCTTGGGCTCTGGTCATACAGGATAGCAACGGTGAGAACAAGATTAAGATGCTC
TCTGGTGGTTCTCCCAAGAAGAAGAGGAAAGTCGGAGGCGGTGGAAGCGGCGCAACAAACTTCTCTCTGC
TGAAACAAGCCGGAGATGTCGAAGAGAATCCTGGACCGATGGTGAGCAAGGGCGAGGAGCTGTTCACCGG
GGTGGTGCCCATCCTGGTCGAGCTGGACGGCGACGTAAACGGCCACAAGTTCAGCGTGTCCGGCGAGGGC
GAGGGCGATGCCACCTACGGCAAGCTGACCCTGAAGTTCATCTGCACCACCGGCAAGCTGCCCGTGCCCT
GGCCCACCCTCGTGACCACCCTGACCTACGGCGTGCAGTGCTTCAGCCGCTACCCCGACCACATGAAGCA
GCACGACTTCTTCAAGTCCGCCATGCCCGAAGGCTACGTCCAGGAGCGCACCATCTTCTTCAAGGACGAC
GGCAACTACAAGACCCGCGCCGAGGTGAAGTTCGAGGGCGACACCCTGGTGAACCGCATCGAGCTGAAGG
GCATCGACTTCAAGGAGGACGGCAACATCCTGGGGCACAAGCTGGAGTACAACTACAACAGCCACAACGT
CTATATCATGGCCGACAAGCAGAAGAACGGCATCAAGGTGAACTTCAAGATCCGCCACAACATCGAGGAC
GGCAGCGTGCAGCTCGCCGACCACTACCAGCAGAACACCCCCATCGGCGACGGCCCCGTGCTGCTGCCCG
ACAACCACTACCTGAGCACCCAGTCCGCCCTGAGCAAAGACCCCAACGAGAAGCGCGATCACATGGTCCT
GCTGGAGTTCGTGACCGCCGCCGGGATCACTCTCGGCATGGACGAGCTGTACAAGTGA
Features (pLannotate 1.2.2; 22 found; start..end, strand, type, name):
     10..81      +  CDS            HBB (fragment): HBB_PONPY - Experimental evidence at transcript level: Swiss-Prot protein existence level 2. Involved in oxygen transport from the lung to the various peripheral tissues. From Pongo pygmaeus (Bornean orangutan).
    152..207     +  polyA_signal   β-globin poly(A) signal: rabbit β-globin polyadenylation signal (Gil and Proudfoot, 1987)
    590..612     -  protein_bind   lac operator (fragment): The lac repressor binds to the lac operator to inhibit transcription in E. coli. This inhibition can be relieved by adding lactose or isopropyl-β-D-thiogalactopyranoside (IPTG). lac repressor encoded by lacI
    616..646     -  promoter       lac promoter: promoter for the E. coli lac operon
    661..682     -  protein_bind   CAP binding site: CAP binding activates transcription in the presence of cAMP. E. coli catabolite activator protein
    695..734     -  CDS            lacI (fragment): lac repressor; lacI; The lac repressor binds to the lac operator to inhibit transcription in E. coli. This inhibition can be relieved by adding lactose or isopropyl-β-D-thiogalactopyranoside (IPTG).
    741..763     +  promoter       SV40 promoter (fragment): SV40 enhancer and early promoter
    787..922     +  rep_origin     SV40 ori: SV40 origin of replication
    942..1076    +  polyA_signal   SV40 poly(A) signal: SV40 polyadenylation signal
   1078..1132    -  CDS            lacI (fragment): lac repressor; lacI; The lac repressor binds to the lac operator to inhibit transcription in E. coli. This inhibition can be relieved by adding lactose or isopropyl-β-D-thiogalactopyranoside (IPTG).
   1315..1903    -  rep_origin     ori: high-copy-number ColE1/pMB1/pBR322/pUC origin of replication
   2074..2934    -  CDS            AmpR: β-lactamase; bla; confers resistance to ampicillin, carbenicillin, and related antibiotics
   2935..3039    -  promoter       AmpR promoter: bla
   3070..3449    +  enhancer       CMV enhancer: human cytomegalovirus immediate early enhancer
   3451..3728    +  promoter       chicken β-actin promoter: No description available
   3729..4745    +  intron         chimeric intron: chimera between introns from chicken β-actin and rabbit β-globin
   4794..4830    +  misc_feature   MCS (fragment): multiple cloning site
   4844..5530    +  CDS            Apobec1: ABEC1_RAT - Experimental evidence at protein level: Swiss-Prot protein existence level 1. Catalytic component of the apolipoprotein B mRNA editing enzyme complex which is responsible for the postranscriptional editing of a CAA codon for Gln to a UAA codon for stop in the APOB mRNA. May also play a role in the epigenetic regulation of gene expression by participating in DNA demethylation. From Rattus norvegicus (Rat).
   5531..5578    +  CDS            ABE(7.10) (fragment): adenine base editor comprising wild-type E. coli TadA fused to the evolved TadA*(7.10) mutant (Gaudelli et al., 2017)
   5579..9679    +  CDS            Cas9 VQR: Streptococcus pyogenes Cas9 endonuclease with the D1135V/R1335Q/T1337R mutations has an altered recognition specificity for the protospacer adjacent motif (PAM) (Kleinstiver et al., 2015)
   9692..9940    +  CDS            UGI: UNGI_BPPB2 - Experimental evidence at protein level: Swiss-Prot protein existence level 1. This protein binds specifically and reversibly to the host uracil-DNA glycosylase, preventing removal of uracil residues from PBS2 DNA by the host uracil-excision repair system. From Bacillus phage PBS2 (Bacteriophage PBS2).
  10049..10765   +  CDS            EGFP: EGFP is a basic (constitutively fluorescent) green fluorescent protein published in 1996, derived from Aequorea victoria. It is reported to be a rapidly-maturing weak dimer with moderate acid sensitivity.
