[The description below was written by a language model from this plasmid's Addgene catalogue record and pLannotate feature annotations shown in this document.]
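Description:
SECURE BE3(R33A)-P2A-EGFP (pJUL1085) is a 10.8 kb mammalian expression plasmid built on a CAG-promoter backbone derived from pSQT817. It is propagated in E. coli through a high-copy ColE1/pUC-type origin and selected with ampicillin via the β-lactamase gene. The backbone also carries an SV40 origin with an adjacent SV40 poly(A) signal, along with remnants of lac regulatory sequence that play no evident role in the construct's function.

The payload is a single 5.9 kb open reading frame driven by the composite CAG promoter (CMV enhancer, chicken β-actin promoter and a chimeric β-actin/β-globin intron) and terminated by the rabbit β-globin polyadenylation signal. It encodes the cytosine base editor BE3: rat APOBEC1 cytidine deaminase joined through an XTEN linker to the human codon-optimised S. pyogenes Cas9 D10A nickase, followed by the phage-derived uracil glycosylase inhibitor (UGI) and an SV40 nuclear localisation signal. UGI blocks excision of the uracil produced by deamination, favouring C-to-T conversion at the guide-specified site. A P2A self-cleaving peptide then links EGFP, so that transfected cells expressing the editor can be identified or sorted by green fluorescence. The automated annotation labels the short linker segment as an ABE(7.10) fragment and the Cas9 region as the VQR variant. These appear to be best-match calls, since the catalogue record lists only the D10A change in Cas9.

The defining feature is the R33A substitution in APOBEC1, which makes this a SECURE variant. It comes from work on transcriptome-wide off-target RNA editing by DNA base editors. No guide RNA cassette is annotated, so a guide would have to be supplied separately.
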