Addgene plasmid #123614: SECURE BE3(R33A)-P2A-EGFP (pJUL1085)
Purpose: CAG promoter expression plasmid for rAPOBEC1(R33A)-XTEN-hSpCas9n(D10A)-UGI-NLS(SV40)-P2A-EGFP (SECURE variant BE3-R33A).
Depositing lab: Keith Joung. Depositing organization: Massachusetts General Hospital. Publication: Transcriptome-wide off-target RNA editing induced by CRISPR-guided DNA base editors. Grunewald J, Zhou R, Garcia SP, Iyer S, Lareau CA, Aryee MJ, Joung JK. Nature. 2019 Apr 17. pii: 10.1038/s41586-019-1161-z. doi: 10.1038/s41586-019-1161-z. PubMed 30995674.
Backbone
  Vector backbone: CAG
  Backbone manufacturer: pSQT817 (Addgene #53373)
  Backbone size w/o insert (bp): 4843
  Total vector size (bp): 10768
  Vector type: Mammalian Expression
Growth in bacteria
  Bacterial resistance: Ampicillin, 100 μg/mL
  Growth temperature: 37°C
  Growth strain: DH5alpha
  Copy number: High Copy
Gene/Insert
  Gene/Insert name: BE3(R33A)-P2A-EGFP (alt name: rAPOBEC1(R33A)-XTEN-hSpCas9n(D10A)-UGI-NLS(SV40)-P2A-EGFP)
  Species: R. norvegicus (rat), Synthetic; Streptococcus pyogenes, Bacillus subtilis bacteriophage PBS1
  Insert size (bp): 5925
  Mutation: R33A in rAPOBEC1, D10A in SpCas9
  Promoter: CAG
  Cloning method: Gibson Cloning
  Sequencing primers: 5′ CTCTGCTAACCATGTTCATGCC; 3′ CAGAGGGAAAAAGATCTCAGTGG
Resource information
  A portion of this plasmid was derived from a plasmid made by: Liu Lab (BE3, Addgene #73021) and Benjamin Kleinstiver (BPK4335)
Terms and licenses: Academic/Nonprofit Terms; Industry Terms: Not Available to Industry
How to cite: SECURE BE3(R33A)-P2A-EGFP (pJUL1085) was a gift from Keith Joung (Addgene plasmid # 123614 ; http://n2t.net/addgene:123614 ; RRID:Addgene_123614)
